>Addgene plasmid #217390 | pYH89 | addgene full sequence | sequence record 429316 | Addgene NGS Result
GTTTGACAGCTTATCATCGACTGCACGGTGCACCAATGCTTCTGGCGTCAGGCAGCCATCGGAAGCTGTG
GTATGGCTGTGCAGGTCGTAAATCACTGCATAATTCGTGTCGCTCAAGGCGCACTCCCGTTCTGGATAAT
GTTTTTTGCGCCGACATCATAACGGTTCTGGCAAATATTCTGAAATGAGCTGTTGACAATTAATCATCCG
GCTCGTATAATGTGTGGAATTGTGAGCGGATAACAATTTCACACAGGAAACAGACCATGGCAGTGAGCAA
GGGCGAGGAGGATAACATGGCCATCATTAAGGAGTTCATGCGCTTCAAGGTGCACATGGAGGGGTCCGTG
AACGGCCACGTGTTCGAGATCGAGGGCGAGGGCGAGGGCCGCCCCTACGAGGGCACCCAGACCGCCAAGC
TGAAGGTGACCAAGGGTGGCCCCCTGCCCTTCACCTGGGACATCCTGTCCCCTCAATTCATGTACGGCTC
CAATGCCTACGTGAAGCACCCCGCCGACATCCCCGACTACTTTAAGCTGTCCTTCCCCGAGGGCTTCAAG
TGGGAGCGCGTGATGAAATTCGAGGACGGCGGCGTGGTGACCGTGACCCAGGACTCCTCCCTGCAGGACG
GTGAGTTCATCTACAAGGTGAAGCTGCGCGGCACCAACTTCCCCTCCGACGGCCCCGTAATGCAGAAGAA
GACCATGGGCTGGGAGGCCCTCTCCGAGCGGATGTACCCCGAGGACGGCGCCCTGAAGGGCGAGGTCAAG
CCGAGAGTGAAGCTGAAGGACGGCGGCCACTACGACGCTGAGGTCAAGACCACCTACAAGGCCAAGAAGC
CCGTGCAGCTGCCCGGCGCCTACAACGTCAACCGCAAGTTGGACATCACCTCACACAACGAGGACTACAC
CATCGTGGAACAGTACGAACGTGCCGAGGGCCGCCACTCCACCGGCGGCATGGACGAGCTGTACAAGGGA
TCCGGCAGCGGCAGCATGACAGACGCATTCGACCAGCTTCAGCAACAGTCGCAAACCCCCATTGCCCAGG
AGGGTTCATTAACGACCGGCCCTGAGCTGTCTGACCGCCCACTTCAATTATTGCCACGCGAGTTCGAAAC
GTTTTGTGACCGTTATGCGGTACACGCCGGGGATGTCATTGAAGCCGCCTTAGATCTGGTTCTGCTTGAC
CCTGATCTTCAACAGCGTCTGCTTCAACGCCTTCGTCAAGGTAATGGCTCAGATCGCGTTTGGCTGGGCA
CGGCGTGCCCGCGTAGTTGGCAACAGCAACTGCAACAGCAGGCCCAAGATCAGGGCTTATCAGAAGCCGA
CCTGCTTCAGGAGGCGATTGCACAGCGCCTGGACTTGGTGTTGGGTCAGACGACGTTGCGCGAGGAGGTT
ACACTTTTGCGTCAAGAATTGGACCAGCTTAAGCGTAAGTTACACGGATGGTGAGTCGACCTGCAGGCAT
GCAAGCTTGGCTGTTTTGGCGGATGAGAGAAGATTTTCAGCCTGATACAGATTAAATCAGAACGCAGAAG
CGGTCTGATAAAACAGAATTTGCCTGGCGGCAGTAGCGCGGTGGTCCCACCTGACCCCATGCCGAACTCA
GAAGTGAAACGCCGTAGCGCCGATGGTAGTGTGGGGTCTCCCCATGCGAGAGTAGGGAACTGCCAGGCAT
CAAATAAAACGAAAGGCTCAGTCGAAAGACTGGGCCTTTCGTTTTATCTGTTGTTTGTCGGTGAACGCTC
TCCTGAGTAGGACAAATCCGCCGGGAGCGGATTTGAACGTTGCGAAGCAACGGCCCGGAGGGTGGCGGGC
AGGACGCCCGCCATAAACTGCCAGGCATCAAATTAAGCAGAAGGCCATCCTGACGGATGGCCTTTTTGCG
TTTCTACAAACTCTTTTGTTTATTTTTCTAAATACATTCAAATATGTATCCGCTCATGAGACAATAACCC
TGATAAATGCTTCAATAATATTGAAAAAGGAAGAGTATGAGTATTCAACATTTCCGTGTCGCCCTTATTC
CCTTTTTTGCGGCATTTTGCCTTCCTGTTTTTGCTCACCCAGAAACGCTGGTGAAAGTAAAAGATGCTGA
AGATCAGTTGGGTGCACGAGTGGGTTACATCGAACTGGATCTCAACAGCGGTAAGATCCTTGAGAGTTTT
CGCCCCGAAGAACGTTTTCCAATGATGAGCACTTTTAAAGTTCTGCTATGTGGCGCGGTATTATCCCGTG
TTGACGCCGGGCAAGAGCAACTCGGTCGCCGCATACACTATTCTCAGAATGACTTGGTTGAGTACTCACC
AGTCACAGAAAAGCATCTTACGGATGGCATGACAGTAAGAGAATTATGCAGTGCTGCCATAACCATGAGT
GATAACACTGCGGCCAACTTACTTCTGACAACGATCGGAGGACCGAAGGAGCTAACCGCTTTTTTGCACA
ACATGGGGGATCATGTAACTCGCCTTGATCGTTGGGAACCGGAGCTGAATGAAGCCATACCAAACGACGA
GCGTGACACCACGATGCCTGTAGCAATGGCAACAACGTTGCGCAAACTATTAACTGGCGAACTACTTACT
CTAGCTTCCCGGCAACAATTAATAGACTGGATGGAGGCGGATAAAGTTGCAGGACCACTTCTGCGCTCGG
CCCTTCCGGCTGGCTGGTTTATTGCTGATAAATCTGGAGCCGGTGAGCGTGGGTCTCGCGGTATCATTGC
AGCACTGGGGCCAGATGGTAAGCCCTCCCGTATCGTAGTTATCTACACGACGGGGAGTCAGGCAACTATG
GATGAACGAAATAGACAGATCGCTGAGATAGGTGCCTCACTGATTAAGCATTGGTAACTGTCAGACCAAG
TTTACTCATATATACTTTAGATTGATTTAAAACTTCATTTTTAATTTAAAAGGATCTAGGTGAAGATCCT
TTTTGATAATCTCATGACCAAAATCCCTTAACGTGAGTTTTCGTTCCACTGAGCGTCAGACCCCGTAGAA
AAGATCAAAGGATCTTCTTGAGATCCTTTTTTTCTGCGCGTAATCTGCTGCTTGCAAACAAAAAAACCAC
CGCTACCAGCGGTGGTTTGTTTGCCGGATCAAGAGCTACCAACTCTTTTTCCGAAGGTAACTGGCTTCAG
CAGAGCGCAGATACCAAATACTGTCCTTCTAGTGTAGCCGTAGTTAGGCCACCACTTCAAGAACTCTGTA
GCACCGCCTACATACCTCGCTCTGCTAATCCTGTTACCAGTGGCTGCTGCCAGTGGCGATAAGTCGTGTC
TTACCGGGTTGGACTCAAGACGATAGTTACCGGATAAGGCGCAGCGGTCGGGCTGAACGGGGGGTTCGTG
CACACAGCCCAGCTTGGAGCGAACGACCTACACCGAACTGAGATACCTACAGCGTGAGCTATGAGAAAGC
GCCACGCTTCCCGAAGGGAGAAAGGCGGACAGGTATCCGGTAAGCGGCAGGGTCGGAACAGGAGAGCGCA
CGAGGGAGCTTCCAGGGGGAAACGCCTGGTATCTTTATAGTCCTGTCGGGTTTCGCCACCTCTGACTTGA
GCGTCGATTTTTGTGATGCTCGTCAGGGGGGCGGAGCCTATGGAAAAACGCCAGCAACGCGGCCTTTTTA
CGGTTCCTGGCCTTTTGCTGGCCTTTTGCTCACATGTTCTTTCCTGCGTTATCCCCTGATTCTGTGGATA
ACCGTATTACCGCCTTTGAGTGAGCTGATACCGCTCGCCGCAGCCGAACGACCGAGCGCAGCGAGTCAGT
GAGCGAGGAAGCGGAAGAGCGCCTGATGCGGTATTTTCTCCTTACGCATCTGTGCGGTATTTCACACCGC
ATATGGTGCACTCTCAGTACAATCTGCTCTGATGCCGCATAGTTAAGCCAGTATACACTCCGCTATCGCT
ACGTGACTGGGTCATGGCTGCGCCCCGACACCCGCCAACACCCGCTGACGCGCCCTGACGGGCTTGTCTG
CTCCCGGCATCCGCTTACAGACAAGCTGTGACCGTCTCCGGGAGCTGCATGTGTCAGAGGTTTTCACCGT
CATCACCGAAACGCGCGAGGCAGCAGATCAATTCGCGCGCGAAGGCGAAGCGGCATGCATTTACGTTGAC
ACCATCGAATGGTGCAAAACCTTTCGCGGTATGGCATGATAGCGCCCGGAAGAGAGTCAATTCAGGGTGG
TGAATGTGAAACCAGTAACGTTATACGATGTCGCAGAGTATGCCGGTGTCTCTTATCAGACCGTTTCCCG
CGTGGTGAACCAGGCCAGCCACGTTTCTGCGAAAACGCGGGAAAAAGTGGAAGCGGCGATGGCGGAGCTG
AATTACATTCCCAACCGCGTGGCACAACAACTGGCGGGCAAACAGTCGTTGCTGATTGGCGTTGCCACCT
CCAGTCTGGCCCTGCACGCGCCGTCGCAAATTGTCGCGGCGATTAAATCTCGCGCCGATCAACTGGGTGC
CAGCGTGGTGGTGTCGATGGTAGAACGAAGCGGCGTCGAAGCCTGTAAAGCGGCGGTGCACAATCTTCTC
GCGCAACGCGTCAGTGGGCTGATCATTAACTATCCGCTGGATGACCAGGATGCCATTGCTGTGGAAGCTG
CCTGCACTAATGTTCCGGCGTTATTTCTTGATGTCTCTGACCAGACACCCATCAACAGTATTATTTTCTC
CCATGAAGACGGTACGCGACTGGGCGTGGAGCATCTGGTCGCATTGGGTCACCAGCAAATCGCGCTGTTA
GCGGGCCCATTAAGTTCTGTCTCGGCGCGTCTGCGTCTGGCTGGCTGGCATAAATATCTCACTCGCAATC
AAATTCAGCCGATAGCGGAACGGGAAGGCGACTGGAGTGCCATGTCCGGTTTTCAACAAACCATGCAAAT
GCTGAATGAGGGCATCGTTCCCACTGCGATGCTGGTTGCCAACGATCAGATGGCGCTGGGCGCAATGCGC
GCCATTACCGAGTCCGGGCTGCGCGTTGGTGCGGATATCTCGGTAGTGGGATACGACGATACCGAAGACA
GCTCATGTTATATCCCGCCGTTAACCACCATCAAACAGGATTTTCGCCTGCTGGGGCAAACCAGCGTGGA
CCGCTTGCTGCAACTCTCTCAGGGCCAGGCGGTGAAGGGCAATCAGCTGTTGCCCGTCTCACTGGTGAAA
AGAAAAACCACCCTGGCGCCCAATACGCAAACCGCCTCTCCCCGCGCGTTGGCCGATTCATTAATGCAGC
TGGCACGACAGGTTTCCCGACTGGAAAGCGGGCAGTGAGCGCAACGCAATTAATGTAAGTTAGCGCGAAT
TGATCTG
Features (pLannotate 1.2.2; 16 found; start..end, strand, type, name):
      3..20      +  promoter       tet promoter (fragment): E. coli promoter for tetracycline efflux protein gene
     16..117     -  CDS            yciV (fragment): RNAAM_ECOLI - Also known as trpH From Escherichia coli (strain K12).
    193..222     +  promoter       trc promoter: strong E. coli promoter; hybrid between the trp and lac UV5 promoters
    230..246     +  protein_bind   lac operator: The lac repressor binds to the lac operator to inhibit transcription in E. coli. This inhibition can be relieved by adding lactose or isopropyl-β-D-thiogalactopyranoside (IPTG). lac repressor encoded by lacI
    273..977     +  CDS            PAmCherry1: PAmCherry1 is a photoactivatable red fluorescent protein published in 2009, derived from Discosoma sp.. It is reported to be a rapidly-maturing monomer with high acid sensitivity.
   1453..1478    +  misc_feature   MCS (fragment): pUC18/19 multiple cloning site
   1562..1677    +  ncRNA          5S rRNA: Accession: RF00001 - 5S ribosomal RNA
   1681..1767    +  terminator     rrnB T1 terminator: Escherichia coli rrnB; transcription terminator T1 from the E. coli rrnB gene
   1859..1886    +  terminator     rrnB T2 terminator: transcription terminator T2 from the E. coli rrnB gene
   1905..1996    +  promoter       AmpR promoter: bla
   1997..2857    +  CDS            AmpR: β-lactamase; bla; confers resistance to ampicillin, carbenicillin, and related antibiotics
   3028..3616    +  rep_origin     ori: high-copy-number ColE1/pMB1/pBR322/pUC origin of replication
   3802..3942    -  misc_feature   bom: basis of mobility region from pBR322
   4044..4084    -  CDS            rop (fragment): Rop protein, which maintains plasmids at low copy number; rop
   4128..4205    +  promoter       lacIq promoter: lacI (mutant); In the lacIq allele, a single base change in the promoter boosts expression of the lacI gene about 10-fold.
   4206..5288    +  CDS            lacI: lac repressor; lacI; The lac repressor binds to the lac operator to inhibit transcription in E. coli. This inhibition can be relieved by adding lactose or isopropyl-β-D-thiogalactopyranoside (IPTG).
