[The description below was written by a language model from this plasmid's Addgene catalogue record and pLannotate feature annotations shown in this document.]
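Description:
pYH89 is a 5,327-nt bacterial expression plasmid that produces an N-terminal PAmCherry fusion to mcdBsol, a synthetic insert, under the trc promoter in E. coli. The catalogue lists the backbone as pUC18. The annotated features also include a lacIq-driven lacI gene, rrnB terminators, a bom site and a rop fragment, an arrangement more typical of pTrc-style expression vectors. The record does not explain this. Propagation relies on a high-copy ColE1/pUC-type origin, and selection is by ampicillin resistance from the β-lactamase gene (AmpR) with its own promoter.

The expression cassette consists of the hybrid trp/lac trc promoter followed by a lac operator. Transcription is therefore repressed by the plasmid-encoded Lac repressor and can be induced with IPTG. The lacIq promoter raises repressor levels, which helps keep basal expression low whatever the host strain. Downstream lies the PAmCherry1 coding sequence, a monomeric photoactivatable red fluorescent protein derived from Discosoma. The roughly 475-nt unannotated stretch between PAmCherry1 and a fragment of the pUC multiple cloning site presumably holds the mcdBsol coding region, although the feature table does not label it. A 5S rRNA segment and the rrnB T1 and T2 terminators end transcription. Short fragments annotated as a tet promoter and yciV upstream of the trc promoter appear to be backbone remnants.

The record does not define what the "sol" variant of mcdB is. The associated publication concerns an experimental framework for assessing biomolecular condensates in bacteria. The photoactivatable tag suits tunable expression combined with single-molecule or super-resolution imaging of the fusion protein in living cells.
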