Addgene plasmid #217390: pYH89
Purpose: Ptrc-PAmCherry-mcdBsol for bacterial expression
Depositing lab: Anthony Vecchiarelli. Depositing organization: University of Michigan. Publication: An experimental framework to assess biomolecular condensates in bacteria. Hoang Y, Azaldegui CA, Dow RE, Ghalmi M, Biteen JS, Vecchiarelli AG. Nat Commun. 2024 Apr 15;15(1):3222. doi: 10.1038/s41467-024-47330-4. PubMed 38622124.
Backbone
  Vector backbone: pUC18
  Vector type: Bacterial Expression
Growth in bacteria
  Bacterial resistance: Ampicillin, 100 μg/mL
  Growth temperature: 37°C
  Growth strain: DH5alpha
  Copy number: High Copy
Gene/Insert
  Gene/Insert name: mcdBsol
  Species: Synthetic
  Tag / fusion protein: PAmCherry (N terminal on insert)
  Cloning method: Gibson Cloning
Terms and licenses: Academic/Nonprofit Terms; Industry Terms: Not Available to Industry
Depositor comments: Please visit https://doi.org/10.1101/2023.03.22.533878 for bioRxiv preprint.
How to cite: pYH89 was a gift from Anthony Vecchiarelli (Addgene plasmid # 217390 ; http://n2t.net/addgene:217390 ; RRID:Addgene_217390)
